Addgene plasmid #90206: LP380
Purpose: pEGFP-C1 with cDNA encoding HsDLEC1 full length
Depositing lab: Lotte Pedersen. Depositing organization: University of Copenhagen. Publication: Targeting of ASH Domain-Containing Proteins to the Centrosome. Verdier P, Morthorst SK, Pedersen LB. Methods Mol Biol. 2016;1454:15-33. doi: 10.1007/978-1-4939-3789-9_2. PubMed 27514913.
Backbone
  Vector backbone: pEGFP-C1
  Backbone manufacturer: Clontech
  Backbone size w/o insert (bp): 4700
  Total vector size (bp): 9965
  Modifications to backbone: None
  Vector type: Mammalian Expression
  Selectable markers: Neomycin (select with G418)
Growth in bacteria
  Bacterial resistance: Kanamycin, 50 μg/mL
  Growth temperature: 37°C
  Growth strain: DH5alpha
  Copy number: Unknown
Gene/Insert
  Gene/Insert name: DLEC1
  Species: H. sapiens (human)
  Insert size (bp): 5265
  Mutation: full length protein, no mutations
  GenBank ID: AAI71799.1
  Entrez Gene: DLEC1 (a.k.a. CFAP81, DLC-1, DLC1, F56, FAP81)
  Promoter: CMV
  Tag / fusion protein: GFP (N terminal on insert)
  Cloning method: Restriction Enzyme; 5′ cloning site SalI (not destroyed); 3′ cloning site BamHI (not destroyed)
  Sequencing primers: 5′ EGFP-C: CATGGTCCTGCTGGAGTTCGTG; 3′ SV40pA-R: GAAATTTGTGATGCTATTGC
Terms and licenses: Academic/Nonprofit Terms; Industry Terms: Not Available to Industry
How to cite: LP380 was a gift from Lotte Pedersen (Addgene plasmid # 90206 ; http://n2t.net/addgene:90206 ; RRID:Addgene_90206)
