[The description below was written by a language model from this plasmid's Addgene catalogue record and pLannotate feature annotations shown in this document.]
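Description:
LP380 is a mammalian expression plasmid built on the unmodified Clontech pEGFP-C1 backbone, carrying the full-length, unmutated human DLEC1 cDNA (also known as CFAP81 or DLC1). The roughly 5.3 kb insert was cloned by restriction digestion between the SalI and BamHI sites of the multiple cloning site, both of which remain intact. This places it directly downstream of EGFP, so the encoded product is DLEC1 with GFP fused to its N terminus. Transcription is driven by the human cytomegalovirus immediate early enhancer and promoter and terminated by the SV40 polyadenylation signal. The complete plasmid is about 10 kb; the catalogue gives 9,965 bp, while the sequenced record is 9,984 nt.

The plasmid is propagated in E. coli through a high-copy ColE1/pUC-type origin, and it also carries an f1 phage origin. A single Tn5 aminoglycoside phosphotransferase gene (NeoR/KanR) provides selection in both hosts. A bacterial bla-type promoter expresses it for kanamycin resistance in bacteria, while the adjacent SV40 enhancer/early promoter, together with the HSV TK polyadenylation signal, expresses it in mammalian cells for G418 selection of stable transfectants. The short large T antigen, ble and bGH poly(A) fragments in the feature table appear to be partial annotation matches within backbone sequence rather than functional elements.

The construct allows fluorescent visualisation of DLEC1 in transfected mammalian cells. The associated publication concerns targeting of ASH domain-containing proteins to the centrosome, which suggests it was used to examine the subcellular localisation of the GFP-tagged protein.
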