Features (pLannotate 1.2.2; 16 found; start..end, strand, type, name):
      1..304     +  enhancer       CMV enhancer: human cytomegalovirus immediate early enhancer
    305..508     +  promoter       CMV promoter: human cytomegalovirus (CMV) immediate early promoter
    553..1269    +  CDS            EGFP: EGFP is a basic (constitutively fluorescent) green fluorescent protein published in 1996, derived from Aequorea victoria. It is reported to be a rapidly-maturing weak dimer with moderate acid sensitivity.
   1270..1314    +  misc_feature   MCS (fragment): multiple cloning site
   1315..6579    +  CDS            DLEC1: DLEC1_HUMAN - Also known as DLC1 From Homo sapiens (Human).
   6605..6689    +  CDS            large T antigen (fragment): large T antigen from SV40 (simian virus 40)
   6712..6833    +  polyA_signal   SV40 poly(A) signal: SV40 polyadenylation signal
   6867..7295    -  rep_origin     f1 ori (sequence partly withheld): f1 bacteriophage origin of replication; arrow indicates direction of (+) strand synthesis
   7322..7426    +  promoter       AmpR promoter: bla
   7428..7785    +  promoter       SV40 promoter: SV40 enhancer and early promoter
   7820..8614    +  CDS            NeoR/KanR: aminoglycoside phosphotransferase from Tn5; aph(3')-II (or nptII); confers resistance to neomycin, kanamycin, and G418 (Geneticin®)
   8635..8787    +  CDS            ble (fragment): BLE_KLEPN - Experimental evidence at protein level: Swiss-Prot protein existence level 1. Binding protein with a strong affinity to the bleomycin family of antibiotics. Binds to CL990; an antimitotic-antibiotic compound. From Klebsiella pneumoniae.
   8846..8893    +  polyA_signal   HSV TK poly(A) signal: herpes simplex virus thymidine kinase polyadenylation signal (Cole and Stacy, 1985)
   8984..9000    -  polyA_signal   bGH poly(A) signal (fragment): bovine growth hormone polyadenylation signal
   9222..9810    +  rep_origin     ori: high-copy-number ColE1/pMB1/pBR322/pUC origin of replication
   9925..9984    +  enhancer       CMV enhancer (fragment): human cytomegalovirus immediate early enhancer
>Addgene plasmid #90206 | LP380 | addgene full sequence | sequence record 178435 | Addgene NGS Result
CGTTACATAACTTACGGTAAATGGCCCGCCTGGCTGACCGCCCAACGACCCCCGCCCATTGACGTCAATA
ATGACGTATGTTCCCATAGTAACGCCAATAGGGACTTTCCATTGACGTCAATGGGTGGAGTATTTACGGT
AAACTGCCCACTTGGCAGTACATCAAGTGTATCATATGCCAAGTACGCCCCCTATTGACGTCAATGACGG
TAAATGGCCCGCCTGGCATTATGCCCAGTACATGACCTTATGGGACTTTCCTACTTGGCAGTACATCTAC
GTATTAGTCATCGCTATTACCATGGTGATGCGGTTTTGGCAGTACATCAATGGGCGTGGATAGCGGTTTG
ACTCACGGGGATTTCCAAGTCTCCACCCCATTGACGTCAATGGGAGTTTGTTTTGGCACCAAAATCAACG
GGACTTTCCAAAATGTCGTAACAACTCCGCCCCATTGACGCAAATGGGCGGTAGGCGTGTACGGTGGGAG
GTCTATATAAGCAGAGCTGGTTTAGTGAACCGTCAGATCCGCTAGCGCTACCGGTCGCCACCATGGTGAG
CAAGGGCGAGGAGCTGTTCACCGGGGTGGTGCCCATCCTGGTCGAGCTGGACGGCGACGTAAACGGCCAC
AAGTTCAGCGTGTCCGGCGAGGGCGAGGGCGATGCCACCTACGGCAAGCTGACCCTGAAGTTCATCTGCA
CCACCGGCAAGCTGCCCGTGCCCTGGCCCACCCTCGTGACCACCCTGACCTACGGCGTGCAGTGCTTCAG
CCGCTACCCCGACCACATGAAGCAGCACGACTTCTTCAAGTCCGCCATGCCCGAAGGCTACGTCCAGGAG
CGCACCATCTTCTTCAAGGACGACGGCAACTACAAGACCCGCGCCGAGGTGAAGTTCGAGGGCGACACCC
TGGTGAACCGCATCGAGCTGAAGGGCATCGACTTCAAGGAGGACGGCAACATCCTGGGGCACAAGCTGGA
GTACAACTACAACAGCCACAACGTCTATATCATGGCCGACAAGCAGAAGAACGGCATCAAGGTGAACTTC
AAGATCCGCCACAACATCGAGGACGGCAGCGTGCAGCTCGCCGACCACTACCAGCAGAACACCCCCATCG
GCGACGGCCCCGTGCTGCTGCCCGACAACCACTACCTGAGCACCCAGTCCGCCCTGAGCAAAGACCCCAA
CGAGAAGCGCGATCACATGGTCCTGCTGGAGTTCGTGACCGCCGCCGGGATCACTCTCGGCATGGACGAG
CTGTACAAGTCCGGACTCAGATCTCGAGCTCAAGCTTCGAATTCTGCAGTCGACATGGAGACCAGGAGCT
CCAAAACGCGGAGGTCTTTAGCGTCCCGGACCAACGAGTGCCAGGGGACAATGTGGGCGCCAACTTCGCC
ACCAGCCGGGTCCAGCAGCCCCAGCCAGCCCACCTGGAAGTCCTCCTTGTATTCCTCCCTCGCCTACTCT
GAGGCCTTCCACTACAGCTTCGCAGCCCGGCCCCGCCGCCTCACGCAGCTTGCGCTGGCGCAGCGTCCCG
AGCCTCAGCTGCTTCGTCTGCGCCCCTCCTCGCTGCGCACCCAAGATATCTCGCACTTGCTCACCGGCGT
CTTCCGCAACTTGTACTCAGCCGAGGTCATCGGCGACGAAGTGAGCGCAAGCTTGATCAAGGCCCGCGGC
AGCGAGAATGAGCGCCACGAGGAGTTCGTGGACCAGCTGCAGCAGATTCGGGAGCTCTATAAGCAGCGGC
TGGATGAGTTTGAAATGTTGGAGAGACATATCACTCAGGCCCAAGCACGGGCTATTGCGGAAAATGAGCG
GGTCATGAGCCAGGCTGGAGTACAGGACCTCGAGAGCCTTGTCAGGTTGCCTCCAGTGAAGAGTGTCTCC
AGATGGTGTATAGACAGCGAGTTGCTACGGAAACATCATTTGATCTCCCCAGAAGATTACTACACCGATA
CAGTGCCGTTTCACTCTGCACCTAAAGGCATCTCCCTACCTGGATGTTCAAAACTGACATTTAGCTGTGA
GAAGCGTTCCGTCCAGAAGAAAGAGCTGAACAAGAAGCTTGAAGATTCATGCAGGAAGAAGCTTGCTGAG
TTCGAAGATGAGTTAGACCACACTGTGGACAGCCTGACATGGAATTTAACTCCTAAGGCCAAAGAAAGGA
CCAGAGAACCTCTCAAGAAAGCAAGTCAACCAAGGAATAAAAACTGGATGAACCACTTACGTGTGCCACA
GAGAGAGCTAGACAGACTTCTGCTTGCCAGAATGGAGAGTCGGAACCACTTCCTAAAAAATCCCCGTTTT
TTTCCTCCTAACACTCGATATGGAGGCAAGTCTCTTGTTTTTCCTCCAAAGAAGCCAGCACCGATAGGAG
AATTCCAGAGTACAGAGCCAGAACAGAGTTGTGCTGATACTCCAGTGTTTCTAGCTAAGCCACCAATTGG
GTTTTTCACAGATTATGAAATTGGTCCAGTTTATGAGATGGTAATTGCGCTGCAGAACACCACCACGACC
AGCCGCTACCTGCGAGTCCTCCCGCCTTCCACGCCATACTTCGCTCTGGGACTGGGGATGTTCCCAGGAA
AAGGTGGAATGGTGGCTCCTGGAATGACCTGCCAGTACATTGTCCAGTTTTTTCCCGACTGCCTTGGGGA
TTTTGATGATTTTATTTTAGTGGAGACCCAGTCAGCCCACACACTTCTGATCCCCCTGCAGGCCCGGAGG
CCGCCCCCCGTGCTGACATTGTCACCGGTGTTGGACTGTGGTTACTGCCTCATTGGGGGAGTCAAGATGA
CCAGATTCATCTGCAAAAATGTGGGTTTCAGTGTTGGCAGGTTCTGCATTATGCCCAAAACAAGCTGGCC
ACCACTAAGTTTCAAGGCCATTGCAACCGTCGGCTTTGTTGAACAACCTCCTTTTGGAATCCTGCCTTCG
GTGTTTGAGCTGGCCCCGGGACATGCTATATTAGTGGAGGTCTTGTTTTCCCCAAAGAGCCTAGGAAAGG
CAGAGCAGACCTTCATCATCATGTGCGACAACTGCCAGATAAAGGAGCTGGTGACCATAGGAATTGGGCA
GCTGATTGCTTTGGATCTGATCTATATTTCTGGTGAAAAAAGCCAGCCAGACCCTGGAGAGCTCACAGAC
TTAACAGCCCAGCACTTCATACGATTTGAGCCTGAAAACCTTCGGTCCACGGCTAGGAAGCAGCTGATTA
TTAGAAATGCTACGCACGTGGAGCTGGCCTTCTACTGGCAGATCATGAAGCCCAACCTGCAGCCCCTCAT
GCCTGGAGAAACCTTCAGCATGGACAGCATCAAGTGCTACCCCGACAAGGAGACTGCCTTCTCCATCATG
CCCAGAAAGGGGGTTCTAAGCCCCCACACAGACCACGAGTTCATCCTGAGCTTTTCTCCTCATGAGCTGA
GGGATTTTCACAGTGTGCTCCAGATGGTGCTAGAGGAAGTCCCAGAGCCTGTAAGTTCAGAAGCGGAGAG
CCTGGGGCACTCCTCCTACTCTGTGGATGATGTGATTGTCCTGGAAATCGAGGTGAAAGGCTCAGTAGAA
CCTTTCCAGGTTCTCTTAGAGCCATATGCCCTCATCATCCCAGGGGAGAACTACATTGGGATAAATGTGA
AGAAGGCTTTTAAGATGTGGAACAACAGCAAGTCACCCATCAGATACCTGTGGGGGAAGATCAGCGACTG
CCACATCATTGAAGTGGAGCCCGGCACAGGGGTCATAGAGCCCAGTGAGGTCGGGGATTTTGAGTTGAAC
TTTACTGGGGGTGTCCCTGGCCCCACAAGCCAGGACCTGCTGTGTGAAATCGAAGACTCGCCCTCGCCAG
TGGTGTTACACATTGAGGCTGTCTTTAAGGGGCCTCCCCTCATCATCAACGTCTCAGCCCTTCAGTTTGG
TCTGCTCCGCCTGGGGCAGAAAGCCACAAACTCCATCCAGATCCGGAACGTCAGCCAGCTCCCAGCCACA
TGGCGCATGAAGGAGAGCCCAGTCTCCCTCCAGGAAAGGCCTGAGGATGTGTCTCCCTTCGACATTGAGC
CTTCGAGTGGCCAGCTTCACTCTCTGGGGGAGTGCAGGGTGGACATCACCTTGGAGGCCCTGCACTGCCA
GCATCTGGAGACCGTCCTGGAGCTGGAGGTGGAAAATGGTGCCTGGAGCTACCTTCCTGTGTATGCTGAG
GTACAGAAGCCCCATGTGTACCTACAGAGCAGCCAGGTGGAGGTTAGAAATCTCTACCTGGGTGTGCCCA
CGAAGACAACCATCACACTTATCAATGGCACGCTCCTGCCTACCCAGTTCCACTGGGGCAAGCTCCTCGG
ACACCAAGCAGAATTCTGCATGGTGACAGTCTCCCCCAAACATGGCCTGCTGGGCCCAAGTGAGGAGTGC
CAGCTCAAGTTGGAGTTGACTGCTCATACCCAGGAAGAGCTGACCCATCTGGCCCTCCCTTGTCACGTGT
CAGGCATGAAGAAGCCACTGGTTCTAGGCATTTCTGGGAAGCCCCAGGGACTGCAAGTGGCCATTACCAT
CTCTAAGGAGAGCTCTGATTGCAGCACAGAGCAGTGGCCAGGCCACCCAAAGGAGCTCCGCCTGGACTTT
GGCTCAGCGGTGCCACTGAGGACCCGTGTGACTCGCCAGCTCATTCTCACCAATCGCTCCCCAATACGGA
CCCGTTTCTCCCTCAAGTTTGAGTATTTCGGGAGCCCCCAAAACAGCCTGAGCAAAAAGACCAGCCTTCC
CAACATGCCTCCTGCCCTGCTAAAGACAGTGCGGATGCAAGAGCACCTGGCCAAGCGAGAGCAGCTGGAT
TTTATGGAGAGCATGCTATCCCACGGGAAAGGAGCTGCTTTCTTCCCTCACTTTTCCCAGGGCATGCTGG
GGCCCTACCAGCAGCTGTGCATTGACATCACAGGCTGTGCCAACATGTGGGGCGAGTACTGGGACAACCT
CATCTGCACGGTGGGAGACCTGCTGCCGGAAGTCATCCCAGTGCACATGGCAGCGGTGGGCTGCCCCATC
AGCTCCCTGAGGACCACCTCCTACACTATTGACCAGGCCCAGAAGGAACCAGCCATGAGGTTCGGCACCC
AGGTCTCCGGAGGAGACACAGTTACCCGAACCCTTCGCCTGAATAACTCCAGCCCCTGTGACATCCGCCT
GGATTGGGAGACCTATGTTCCAGAAGACAAGGAAGACCGGCTGGTGGAGCTGCTGGTGTTTTATGGGCCA
CCTTTCCCGCTGCGGGACCAAGCCGGGAATGAGCTTGTGTGCCCTGATACCCCTGAGGGTGGCTGCCTCC
TCTGGTCCCCAGGCCCCTCCAGTTCATCGGAATTCAGCCATGAAACTGACTCATCAGTTGAGGGCAGCTC
CAGTGCCAGCAATAGGGTGGCACAGAAGCTCATCTCAGTCATCCTGCAGGCACATGAGGGGGTGCCCTCC
GGCCACCTGTACTGTATCAGCCCCAAGCAGGTGGTGGTCCCTGCTGGGGGCAGCAGTACCATCTACATCT
CCTTCACCCCTATGGTGCTCAGCCCTGAGATCCTGCACAAGGTGGAGTGTACTGGCTACGCCCTGGGTTT
CATGAGCTTGGACAGCAAGGTGGAAAGGGAGATTCCAGGGAAGAGGCATCGCCTGCAGGACTTTGCGGTG
GGACCCCTGAAACTGGACCTGCATAGCTACGTGAGGCCTGCACAGCTAAGTGTGGAGCTGGACTACGGCG
GCAGTATGGAATTCCAGTGCCAGGCCAGTGACCTCATTCCCGAGCAGCCCTGCTCTGGGGTGCTGAGTGA
GCTGGTGACCACCCACCACCTGAAGCTGACCAACACTACAGAGATCCCACACTACTTCCGGCTTATGGTC
TCCAGGCCCTTCTCCGTTTCTCAAGATGGGGCGAGCCAGGACCACAGAGCTCCTGGCCCTGGCCAGAAGC
AGGAGTGTGAGGAGGAGACAGCCTCAGCGGACAAGCAGCTGGTGCTCCAAGCACAGGAGAACATGCTGGT
GAACGTGTCCTTCTCACTCTCCCTGGAGCTGCTCTCCTATCAGAAGCTCCCAGCTGACCAGACACTGCCT
GGGGTGGACATTCAGCAGAGTGCGAGTGGAGAGAGAGAGATGGTGTTTACTCAGAACCTGCTCCTGGAGT
ACACCAACCAGACCACTCAGGTGGTGCCCCTGCGGGCTGTGGTGGCCGTGCCTGAGCTGCAGCTCTCCAC
CAGCTGGGTGGACTTTGGGACCTGCTTTGTGAGCCAGCAGCGAGTCCGGGAGGTCTACCTGATGAACCTG
AGCGGGTGCCGAAGCTACTGGACTATGCTGATGGGCCAGCAGGAGCCAGCCAAGGCCGCTGTGGCCTTCA
GGGTCTCCCCAAACAGTGGGCTGCTAGAAGCACGATCCGCCAATGCACCCCCAACCTCCATCGCCTTGCA
GGTTTTCTTCACTGCCAGGAGTAGTGAGCTGTACGAGTCCACGATGGTGGTGGAAGGTGTGCTCGGTGAG
AAGTCCTGCACCCTGCGGCTCCGGGGCCAAGGCTCCTATGATGAGAGATACATGTTGCCTCACCAGCCCT
GAGGATCCACCGGATCTAGATAACTGATCATAATCAGCCATACCACATTTGTAGAGGTTTTACTTGCTTT
AAAAAACCTCCCACACCTCCCCCTGAACCTGAAACATAAAATGAATGCAATTGTTGTTGTTAACTTGTTT
ATTGCAGCTTATAATGGTTACAAATAAAGCAATAGCATCACAAATTTCACAAATAAAGCATTTTTTTCAC
TGCATTCTAGTTGTGGTTTGTCCAAACTCATCAATGTATCTTAACGCGTAAATTGTAAGCGTTAATATTT
TGTTAAAATTCGCGTTAAATTTTTGTTAAATCAGCTCATTTTTTAACCAATAGGCCGAAATCGGCAAAAT
CCCTTATAAATCAAAAGAATAGACCGAGATAGGGT
[37 nt withheld, positions 6966-7002]
AAAGAACGTGGACTCCAACGTCAAAGG
[49 nt withheld, positions 7030-7078]
T
[91 nt withheld, positions 7080-7170]
G
[124 nt withheld, positions 7172-7295]
CAGGTGGCACTTTTCGGGGAAATGTGCGCGGAACCCCTATTTGTTTATTTTTCTAAATACATTCAAATAT
GTATCCGCTCATGAGACAATAACCCTGATAAATGCTTCAATAATATTGAAAAAGGAAGAGTCCTGAGGCG
GAAAGAACCAGCTGTGGAATGTGTGTCAGTTAGGGTGTGGAAAGTCCCCAGGCTCCCCAGCAGGCAGAAG
TATGCAAAGCATGCATCTCAATTAGTCAGCAACCAGGTGTGGAAAGTCCCCAGGCTCCCCAGCAGGCAGA
AGTATGCAAAGCATGCATCTCAATTAGTCAGCAACCATAGTCCCGCCCCTAACTCCGCCCATCCCGCCCC
TAACTCCGCCCAGTTCCGCCCATTCTCCGCCCCATGGCTGACTAATTTTTTTTATTTATGCAGAGGCCGA
GGCCGCCTCGGCCTCTGAGCTATTCCAGAAGTAGTGAGGAGGCTTTTTTGGAGGCCTAGGCTTTTGCAAA
GATCGATCAAGAGACAGGATGAGGATCGTTTCGCATGATTGAACAAGATGGATTGCACGCAGGTTCTCCG
GCCGCTTGGGTGGAGAGGCTATTCGGCTATGACTGGGCACAACAGACAATCGGCTGCTCTGATGCCGCCG
TGTTCCGGCTGTCAGCGCAGGGGCGCCCGGTTCTTTTTGTCAAGACCGACCTGTCCGGTGCCCTGAATGA
ACTGCAAGACGAGGCAGCGCGGCTATCGTGGCTGGCCACGACGGGCGTTCCTTGCGCAGCTGTGCTCGAC
GTTGTCACTGAAGCGGGAAGGGACTGGCTGCTATTGGGCGAAGTGCCGGGGCAGGATCTCCTGTCATCTC
ACCTTGCTCCTGCCGAGAAAGTATCCATCATGGCTGATGCAATGCGGCGGCTGCATACGCTTGATCCGGC
TACCTGCCCATTCGACCACCAAGCGAAACATCGCATCGAGCGAGCACGTACTCGGATGGAAGCCGGTCTT
GTCGATCAGGATGATCTGGACGAAGAGCATCAGGGGCTCGCGCCAGCCGAACTGTTCGCCAGGCTCAAGG
CGAGCATGCCCGACGGCGAGGATCTCGTCGTGACCCATGGCGATGCCTGCTTGCCGAATATCATGGTGGA
AAATGGCCGCTTTTCTGGATTCATCGACTGTGGCCGGCTGGGTGTGGCGGACCGCTATCAGGACATAGCG
TTGGCTACCCGTGATATTGCTGAAGAGCTTGGCGGCGAATGGGCTGACCGCTTCCTCGTGCTTTACGGTA
TCGCCGCTCCCGATTCGCAGCGCATCGCCTTCTATCGCCTTCTTGACGAGTTCTTCTGAGCGGGACTCTG
GGGTTCGAAATGACCGACCAAGCGACGCCCAACCTGCCATCACGAGATTTCGATTCCACCGCCGCCTTCT
ATGAAAGGTTGGGCTTCGGAATCGTTTTCCGGGACGCCGGCTGGATGATCCTCCAGCGCGGGGATCTCAT
GCTGGAGTTCTTCGCCCACCCTAGGGGGAGGCTAACTGAAACACGGAAGGAGACAATACCGGAAGGAACC
CGCGCTATGACGGCAATAAAAAGACAGAATAAAACGCACGGTGTTGGGTCGTTTGTTCATAAACGCGGGG
TTCGGTCCCAGGGCTGGCACTCTGTCGATACCCCACCGAGACCCCATTGGGGCCAATACGCCCGCGTTTC
TTCCTTTTCCCCACCCCACCCCCCAAGTTCGGGTGAAGGCCCAGGGCTCGCAGCCAACGTCGGGGCGGCA
GGCCCTGCCATAGCCTCAGGTTACTCATATATACTTTAGATTGATTTAAAACTTCATTTTTAATTTAAAA
GGATCTAGGTGAAGATCCTTTTTGATAATCTCATGACCAAAATCCCTTAACGTGAGTTTTCGTTCCACTG
AGCGTCAGACCCCGTAGAAAAGATCAAAGGATCTTCTTGAGATCCTTTTTTTCTGCGCGTAATCTGCTGC
TTGCAAACAAAAAAACCACCGCTACCAGCGGTGGTTTGTTTGCCGGATCAAGAGCTACCAACTCTTTTTC
CGAAGGTAACTGGCTTCAGCAGAGCGCAGATACCAAATACTGTTCTTCTAGTGTAGCCGTAGTTAGGCCA
CCACTTCAAGAACTCTGTAGCACCGCCTACATACCTCGCTCTGCTAATCCTGTTACCAGTGGCTGCTGCC
AGTGGCGATAAGTCGTGTCTTACCGGGTTGGACTCAAGACGATAGTTACCGGATAAGGCGCAGCGGTCGG
GCTGAACGGGGGGTTCGTGCACACAGCCCAGCTTGGAGCGAACGACCTACACCGAACTGAGATACCTACA
GCGTGAGCTATGAGAAAGCGCCACGCTTCCCGAAGGGAGAAAGGCGGACAGGTATCCGGTAAGCGGCAGG
GTCGGAACAGGAGAGCGCACGAGGGAGCTTCCAGGGGGAAACGCCTGGTATCTTTATAGTCCTGTCGGGT
TTCGCCACCTCTGACTTGAGCGTCGATTTTTGTGATGCTCGTCAGGGGGGCGGAGCCTATGGAAAAACGC
CAGCAACGCGGCCTTTTTACGGTTCCTGGCCTTTTGCTGGCCTTTTGCTCACATGTTCTTTCCTGCGTTA
TCCCCTGATTCTGTGGATAACCGTATTACCGCCATGCATTAGTTATTAATAGTAATCAATTACGGGGTCA
TTAGTTCATAGCCCATATATGGAGTTCCG
